Addgene plasmid #14825: p53 KO neo
Depositing lab: Tyler Jacks. Depositing organization: Massachusetts Institute of Technology. Publication: Tumor spectrum analysis in p53-mutant mice. Jacks T, Remington L, Williams BO, Schmitt EM, Halachmi S, Bronson RT, Weinberg RA. Curr Biol. 1994 Jan 1. 4(1):1-7. 10.1016/S0960-9822(00)00002-6 PubMed 7922305.
Backbone
  Vector backbone: pPNT
  Backbone size w/o insert (bp): 6000
  Vector type: Mammalian Expression
  Selectable markers: Neomycin (select with G418)
Growth in bacteria
  Bacterial resistance: Ampicillin, 100 μg/mL
  Growth temperature: 37°C
  Growth strain: DH5alpha
  Copy number: Unknown
Gene/Insert
  Gene/Insert name: p53KO (alt names: p53 neo; p53)
  Species: M. musculus (mouse)
  Insert size (bp): 9500
  Mutation: The neomycin gene is flanked by portions of the p53 gene
  Entrez Gene: Trp53 (a.k.a. Tp53, bbl, bfy, bhy, p44, p53)
  Cloning method: Restriction Enzyme
  Sequencing primers: 5′ n/a
Terms and licenses: Academic/Nonprofit Terms; Industry Terms: Not Available to Industry
Depositor comments: p53KO was constructed by cloning fragments of the murine p53 gene (isolated from strain BALB/c) into the targeting vector pPNT. The neo gene in p53KO is flanked by a 3.5 kb fragment extending from the Bam HI site in intron 1 to the NcoI in exon 2 and a 5 kb fragment extending from the Bam HI in intron 6 to the Eco RI downstream of exon 11.
How to cite: p53 KO neo was a gift from Tyler Jacks (Addgene plasmid # 14825)
