[The description below was written by a language model from this plasmid's Addgene catalogue record and pLannotate feature annotations shown in this document.]
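Description:
p53 KO neo is catalogued as a gene-targeting construct for disrupting the mouse Trp53 (p53) locus by homologous recombination. According to the catalogue entry, it was built in the pPNT targeting vector (about 6 kb) by inserting roughly 9.5 kb of murine p53 genomic DNA isolated from the BALB/c strain. A neomycin resistance cassette is flanked by two homology arms: a 3.5 kb fragment running from intron 1 to exon 2, and a 5 kb fragment running from intron 6 to a site downstream of exon 11. Recombination through both arms would replace the intervening portion of the gene (exon 2 through intron 6) with neo, inactivating p53 and allowing targeted cells to be selected with G418. The plasmid is propagated in E. coli under ampicillin selection. The associated work concerns tumour development in p53-mutant mice, consistent with use in generating a knockout allele.

The accompanying feature table does not match this description. The annotated sequence is only 7,715 nt, far short of the roughly 15.5 kb expected, and it contains no p53 sequence. Instead it shows a CMV enhancer/promoter driving a FLAG-tagged human CCR4 reading frame, followed by a vasopressin V2 receptor fragment and TetR and VP16 activation domain segments (a tTA-like module), with a bGH polyadenylation signal. It also shows an SV40 promoter-driven neo marker, an f1 ori, AmpR and a ColE1-type origin. This looks like a receptor–transcription factor fusion reporter plasmid rather than a targeting vector, so the sequence record appears to represent a different construct and should not be used to infer details of p53 KO neo.
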