Features (pLannotate 1.2.2; 24 found; start..end, strand, type, name):
     28..357     -  promoter       SV40 promoter: SV40 enhancer and early promoter
    371..799     -  rep_origin     f1 ori (sequence partly withheld): f1 bacteriophage origin of replication; arrow indicates direction of (+) strand synthesis
    820..841     -  promoter       SV40 promoter (fragment): SV40 enhancer and early promoter
    845..1069    -  polyA_signal   bGH poly(A) signal: bovine growth hormone polyadenylation signal
   1110..1343    -  CDS            VP16 AD: transcriptional activation domain of herpes simplex virus protein VP16 (Triezenberg et al., 1988; Cousens et al., 1989); UL48
   1495..2108    -  CDS            TetR (fragment): tetracycline repressor TetR; tetR from transposon Tn10; TetR binds to the tetracycline operator tetO to inhibit transcription. This inhibition can be relieved by adding tetracycline or doxycycline.
   2136..2213    -  CDS            AVPR2 (fragment): V2R_PIG - Experimental evidence at transcript level: Swiss-Prot protein existence level 2. Receptor for arginine vasopressin. The activity of this receptor is mediated by G proteins which activate adenylate cyclase (PubMed:8393786). Involved in renal water reabsorption (By similarity). From Sus scrofa (Pig).
   2229..3308    -  CDS            CCR4: CCR4_HUMAN - Also known as CMKBR4. Experimental evidence at protein level: Swiss-Prot protein existence level 1. High affinity receptor for the C-C type chemokines CCL17/TARC, CCL22/MDC and CKLF isoform 1/CKLF1. The activity of this receptor is mediated by G(i) proteins which activate a phosphatidylinositol-calcium second messenger system. Can function as a chemoattractant homing receptor on circulating memory lymphocytes and as a coreceptor for some primary HIV-2 isolates. In the CNS, could mediate hippocampal-neuron survival. From Homo sapiens (Human).
   3321..3341    -  CDS            3xFLAG (fragment): three tandem FLAG® epitope tags
   3500..3518    -  promoter       T7 promoter: promoter for bacteriophage T7 RNA polymerase
   3534..3567    -  LTR            5' LTR (truncated) (fragment): truncated 5' long terminal repeat (LTR) from HIV-1
   3563..3766    -  promoter       CMV promoter: human cytomegalovirus (CMV) immediate early promoter
   3767..4146    -  enhancer       CMV enhancer: human cytomegalovirus immediate early enhancer
   4301..4353    +  misc_feature   bom (fragment): basis of mobility region from pBR322
   4412..4516    +  promoter       AmpR promoter: bla
   4517..5377    +  CDS            AmpR: β-lactamase; bla; confers resistance to ampicillin, carbenicillin, and related antibiotics
   5548..6136    +  rep_origin     ori: high-copy-number ColE1/pMB1/pBR322/pUC origin of replication
   6319..6411    +  CDS            lacI (fragment): lac repressor; lacI; The lac repressor binds to the lac operator to inhibit transcription in E. coli. This inhibition can be relieved by adding lactose or isopropyl-β-D-thiogalactopyranoside (IPTG).
   6424..6445    +  protein_bind   CAP binding site: CAP binding activates transcription in the presence of cAMP. E. coli catabolite activator protein
   6460..6490    +  promoter       lac promoter: promoter for the E. coli lac operon
   6498..6514    +  protein_bind   lac operator: The lac repressor binds to the lac operator to inhibit transcription in E. coli. This inhibition can be relieved by adding lactose or isopropyl-β-D-thiogalactopyranoside (IPTG). lac repressor encoded by lacI
   6587..6708    -  polyA_signal   SV40 poly(A) signal: SV40 polyadenylation signal
   6703..6861    -  CDS            ble (fragment): BLE_KLEPN - Experimental evidence at protein level: Swiss-Prot protein existence level 1. Binding protein with a strong affinity to the bleomycin family of antibiotics. Binds to CL990; an antimitotic-antibiotic compound. From Klebsiella pneumoniae.
   6885..7676    -  CDS            neo: KKA2_KLEPN - Also known as kan, nptII. Experimental evidence at protein level: Swiss-Prot protein existence level 1. Resistance to kanamycin, neomycin, paromomycin, ribostamycin, butirosin and gentamicin B. From Klebsiella pneumoniae.
>Addgene plasmid #14825 | p53 KO neo | addgene full sequence | sequence record 173999 | Addgene NGS Result
AATGGATATACAAGCTCCCGGGAGCTTTTTGCAAAAGCCTAGGCCTCCAAAAAAGCCTCCTCACTACTTC
TGGAATAGCTCAGAGGCAGAGGCGGCCTCGGCCTCTGCATAAATAAAAAAAATTAGTCAGCCATGGGGCG
GAGAATGGGCGGAACTGGGCGGAGTTAGGGGCGGGATGGGCGGAGTTAGGGGCGGGACTATGGTTGCTGA
CTAATTGAGATGCATGCTTTGCATACTTCTGCCTGCTGGGGAGCCTGGGGACTTTCCACACCTGGTTGCT
GACTAATTGAGATGCATGCTTTGCATACTTCTGCCTGCTGGGGAGCCTGGGGACTTTCCACACCCTAACT
GACACACATTCCACAGAATTAATTCGCGTTAAATTTTTGTTAAATCAGCTCATTTTTTAACCAATAGGCC
GAAATCGGCAAAATCCCTTATAAATCAAAAGAATAGACCGAGATAGGGT
[37 nt withheld, positions 470-506]
AAAGAACGTGGACTCCAACGTCAAAGG
[49 nt withheld, positions 534-582]
T
[91 nt withheld, positions 584-674]
G
[124 nt withheld, positions 676-799]
GGGGATACCCCCTAGAGCCCCAGCTGGTTCTTTCCGCCTCAGAAGCCATAGAGCCCACCGCATCCCCAGC
ATGCCTGCTATTGTCTTCCCAATCCTCCCCCTTGCTGTCCTGCCCCACCCCACCCCCCAGAATAGAATGA
CACCTACTCAGACAATGCGATGCAATTTCCTCATTTTATTAGGAAAGGACAGTGGGAGTGGCACCTTCCA
GGGTCAAGGAAGGCACGGGGGAGGGGCAAACAACAGATGGCTGGCAACTAGAAGGCACAGTCGAGGCTGA
TCAGCGGGTTTAAACGGGCCCTCTAGACTACCCACCGTACTCGTCAATTCCAAGGGCATCGGTAAACATC
TGCTCAAACTCGAAGTCGGCCATATCCAGAGCGCCGTAGGGGGCGGAGTCGTGGGGGGTAAATCCCGGAC
CCGGGGAATCCCCGTCCCCCAACATGTCCAGATCGAAATCGTCTAGCGCGTCGGCATGCGCCATCGCCAC
GTCCTCGCCGTCTAAGTGGAGCTCGTCCCCCAGGCTGACATCGGTCGGGGGGGCCGTCGACAGTCTGCGC
GTGTGTCCCGCGGGGAGAAAGGACAGGCGCGGAGCCGCCAGCCCCGCCTCTTCGGGGGCGTCGTCGTCCG
GGAGATCGAGCAGGCCCTCGATGGTAGACCCGTAATTGTTTTTCGTACGCGCGCGGCTGTACGCGGACCC
ACTTTCACATTTAAGTTGTTTTTCTAATCCGCATATGATCAATTCAAGGCCGAATAAGAAGGCTGGCTCT
GCACCTTGGTGATCAAATAATTCGATAGCTTGTCGTAATAATGGCGGCATACTATCAGTAGTAGGTGTTT
CCCTTTCTTCTTTAGCGACTTGATGCTCTTGATCTTCCAATACGCAACCTAAAGTAAAATGCCCCACAGC
GCTGAGTGCATATAATGCATTCTCTAGTGAAAAACCTTGTTGGCATAAAAAGGCTAATTGATTTTCGAGA
GTTTCATACTGTTTTTCTGTAGGCCGTGTACCTAAATGTACTTTTGCTCCATCGCGATGACTTAGTAAAG
CACATCTAAAACTTTTAGCGTTATTACGTAAAAAATCTTGCCAGCTTTCCCCTTCTAAAGGGCAAAAGTG
AGTATGGTGCCTATCTAACATCTCAATGGCTAAGGCGTCGAGCAAAGCCCGCTTATTTTTTACATGCCAA
TACAATGTAGGCTGCTCTACACCTAGCTTCTGGGCGAGTTTACGGGTTGTTAAACCTTCGATTCCGACCT
CATTAAGCAGCTCTAATGCGCTGTTAATCACTTTACTTTTATCTAATCTTAGCTGGAAGTACAGGTTCTC
ACCGGTCGATGAAGTGTCCTTGGCCAGGGAGGAGCTGGCGGTGGTGCAGGACTCATCTTGGGGACCCAGG
CTGGGTGGGGTGCGTCCACCGGTATCGATGAGGGCGTCATGCAGGTCATGGTCCATTGTACTCTGTGTAT
AAGAGCTTGAGGGTGTGTCCGCGCTGTAGATCTGGAGAAGCCCGCAATATTGACACAACACAAAGAGACC
CCGGCAGGTCTTAAAGAGCTGCAAAATGTACTTTCTGAACTTTTCGCCAAGGAAAAAGTAGATAATTGGA
TTAAGACAACAGTGTACGAAGGCAAGTGTCTCGGTAGCCTGGATGGCGTAATCCAGGTAGCGCTCGAAGG
TGCAATCCTGCAGTACTTCGAGTTCTACCAGTGTTTCCAAAAAGAGTACTATGTTATAAGGTGTCCAGAA
CCCCAGGAACAGTACTACCACTGCGAAGATCATCTTGACCGCCTTGTTTTTTTTCTCGTTTTTACAATGC
TGCAGTGTTCTAATTATCATGCTGTAGCAAAAGAGCATGATGCCCAGCGGAATCACAAGCCCCAGGATAT
TAATCTCCAGACTAGAAAGCACCTTCCATGTTGTGCTATTGAGGCTGTACTTGGTCTTACAATACGTATG
GTTGCGCTCTGTGTAGCACGTGCTGAAGAGGAATCCGGGGAGTGAGGCGAAAACTGCCACTGACCACGTG
GCCAGGGAGGTAATAACCCCATAGGTGAGAGTCCTTGCCCGAAGAGAAAAGACAGCATGCACAATGGCCA
AATATCTATCAATAGACATGAGCATCACGAAAAAGATCCCTGAGTAGAACCCCACAAGGTACATCCAAGA
AATCATCTTACACAGGCCGAGTCCGAACACCCACTGGTCGGCCGCATAATACCCCCAAAAGGGCAGGGAA
AATACGAAAAGAAGATCGCTAATTGCCAGATTCAGCAAGTAAACGTCGGTCATGCTCCTAAGTCTCTTGT
ACTTGAACAATACCAATACCACAACGGAGTTACCCAACAAGCCGAAGACAAACACCAGGGAGTACAAGGG
GGGGAGGAAAAGCTCCCCGAACGCTTTAATGCCCTCCTTAGTGCACGGCTTTGGGATGCTTTCGTACAAG
TAGTAATTGCTGTAGATACTCTCGTCCAAAGTGGTATCTGCGATGTCAGTGGGATTCATATCGATGCTGG
CGTCATCATCGTCCTTGTAGTCGGCGAATACCAGGCAGAAGATGTAGCTCAGGGCGATGATCGTCTTCAT
GGTGGCGCGGCCGCCACTGTGCTGGATATCTGCAGAATTCCACCACACTGGACTAGTGGATCCGAGCTCG
GTACCAAGCTTAAGTTTAAACGCTAGCCAGCTTGGGTCTCCCTATAGTGAGTCGTATTAATTTCGATAAG
CCAGTAAGCAGTGGGTTCTCTAGTTAGCCAGAGAGCTCTGCTTATATAGACCTCCCACCGTACACGCCTA
CCGCCCATTTGCGTCAATGGGGCGGAGTTGTTACGACATTTTGGAAAGTCCCGTTGATTTTGGTGCCAAA
ACAAACTCCCATTGACGTCAATGGGGTGGAGACTTGGAAATCCCCGTGAGTCAAACCGCTATCCACGCCC
ATTGATGTACTGCCAAAACCGCATCACCATGGTAATAGCGATGACTAATACGTAGATGTACTGCCAAGTA
GGAAAGTCCCATAAGGTCATGTACTGGGCATAATGCCAGGCGGGCCATTTACCGTCATTGACGTCAATAG
GGGGCGTACTTGGCATATGATACACTTGATGTACTGCCAAGTGGGCAGTTTACCGTAAATACTCCACCCA
TTGACGTCAATGGAAAGTCCCTATTGGCGTTACTATGGGAACATACGTCATTATTGACGTCAATGGGCGG
GGGTCGTTGGGCGGTCAGCCAGGCGGGCCATTTACCGTAAGTTATGTAACGCGGAACTCCATATATGGGC
TATGAACTAATGACCCCGTAATTGATTACTATTAATAACTAGTCAATAATCAATGTCAACGCGTATATCT
GGCCCGTACATCGCGAAGCAGCGCAAAACGCCTAACCCTAAGCAGATTCTTCATGCAATTGTCGGTCAAG
CCTTGCCTTGTTGTAGCTTAAATTTTGCTCGCGCACTACTCAGCGACCTCCAACACACAAGCAGGGAGCA
GATACTGGCTTAACTATGCGGCATCAGAGCAGATTGTACTGAGAGTGCACCATAGGGGATCGGGAGATCT
CCCGATCCGTCGACGTCAGGTGGCACTTTTCGGGGAAATGTGCGCGGAACCCCTATTTGTTTATTTTTCT
AAATACATTCAAATATGTATCCGCTCATGAGACAATAACCCTGATAAATGCTTCAATAATATTGAAAAAG
GAAGAGTATGAGTATTCAACATTTCCGTGTCGCCCTTATTCCCTTTTTTGCGGCATTTTGCCTTCCTGTT
TTTGCTCACCCAGAAACGCTGGTGAAAGTAAAAGATGCTGAAGATCAGTTGGGTGCACGAGTGGGTTACA
TCGAACTGGATCTCAACAGCGGTAAGATCCTTGAGAGTTTTCGCCCCGAAGAACGTTTTCCAATGATGAG
CACTTTTAAAGTTCTGCTATGTGGCGCGGTATTATCCCGTATTGACGCCGGGCAAGAGCAACTCGGTCGC
CGCATACACTATTCTCAGAATGACTTGGTTGAGTACTCACCAGTCACAGAAAAGCATCTTACGGATGGCA
TGACAGTAAGAGAATTATGCAGTGCTGCCATAACCATGAGTGATAACACTGCGGCCAACTTACTTCTGAC
AACGATCGGAGGACCGAAGGAGCTAACCGCTTTTTTGCACAACATGGGGGATCATGTAACTCGCCTTGAT
CGTTGGGAACCGGAGCTGAATGAAGCCATACCAAACGACGAGCGTGACACCACGATGCCTGTAGCAATGG
CAACAACGTTGCGCAAACTATTAACTGGCGAACTACTTACTCTAGCTTCCCGGCAACAATTAATAGACTG
GATGGAGGCGGATAAAGTTGCAGGACCACTTCTGCGCTCGGCCCTTCCGGCTGGCTGGTTTATTGCTGAT
AAATCTGGAGCCGGTGAGCGTGGGTCTCGCGGTATCATTGCAGCACTGGGGCCAGATGGTAAGCCCTCCC
GTATCGTAGTTATCTACACGACGGGGAGTCAGGCAACTATGGATGAACGAAATAGACAGATCGCTGAGAT
AGGTGCCTCACTGATTAAGCATTGGTAACTGTCAGACCAAGTTTACTCATATATACTTTAGATTGATTTA
AAACTTCATTTTTAATTTAAAAGGATCTAGGTGAAGATCCTTTTTGATAATCTCATGACCAAAATCCCTT
AACGTGAGTTTTCGTTCCACTGAGCGTCAGACCCCGTAGAAAAGATCAAAGGATCTTCTTGAGATCCTTT
TTTTCTGCGCGTAATCTGCTGCTTGCAAACAAAAAAACCACCGCTACCAGCGGTGGTTTGTTTGCCGGAT
CAAGAGCTACCAACTCTTTTTCCGAAGGTAACTGGCTTCAGCAGAGCGCAGATACCAAATACTGTTCTTC
TAGTGTAGCCGTAGTTAGGCCACCACTTCAAGAACTCTGTAGCACCGCCTACATACCTCGCTCTGCTAAT
CCTGTTACCAGTGGCTGCTGCCAGTGGCGATAAGTCGTGTCTTACCGGGTTGGACTCAAGACGATAGTTA
CCGGATAAGGCGCAGCGGTCGGGCTGAACGGGGGGTTCGTGCACACAGCCCAGCTTGGAGCGAACGACCT
ACACCGAACTGAGATACCTACAGCGTGAGCTATGAGAAAGCGCCACGCTTCCCGAAGGGAGAAAGGCGGA
CAGGTATCCGGTAAGCGGCAGGGTCGGAACAGGAGAGCGCACGAGGGAGCTTCCAGGGGGAAACGCCTGG
TATCTTTATAGTCCTGTCGGGTTTCGCCACCTCTGACTTGAGCGTCGATTTTTGTGATGCTCGTCAGGGG
GGCGGAGCCTATGGAAAAACGCCAGCAACGCGGCCTTTTTACGGTTCCTGGCCTTTTGCTGGCCTTTTGC
TCACATGTTCTTTCCTGCGTTATCCCCTGATTCTGTGGATAACCGTATTACCGCCTTTGAGTGAGCTGAT
ACCGCTCGCCGCAGCCGAACGACCGAGCGCAGCGAGTCAGTGAGCGAGGAAGCGGAAGAGCGCCCAATAC
GCAAACCGCCTCTCCCCGCGCGTTGGCCGATTCATTAATGCAGCTGGCACGACAGGTTTCCCGACTGGAA
AGCGGGCAGTGAGCGCAACGCAATTAATGTGAGTTAGCTCACTCATTAGGCACCCCAGGCTTTACACTTT
ATGCTTCCGGCTCGTATGTTGTGTGGAATTGTGAGCGGATAACAATTTCACACAGGAAACAGCTATGACC
ATGATTACGCCAAGCTCTAGCTAGAGGTCGACGGTATACAGACATGATAAGATACATTGATGAGTTTGGA
CAAACCACAACTAGAATGCAGTGAAAAAAATGCTTTATTTGTGAAATTTGTGATGCTATTGCTTTATTTG
TAACCATTATAAGCTGCAATAAACAAGTTGGGGTGGGCGAAGAACTCCAGCATGAGATCCCCGCGCTGGA
GGATCATCCAGCCGGCGTCCCGGAAAACGATTCCGAAGCCCAACCTTTCATAGAAGGCGGCGGTGGAATC
GAAATCTCGTGATGGCAGGTTGGGCGTCGCTTGGTCGGTCATTTCGAACCCCAGAGTCCCGCTCAGAAGA
ACTCGTCAAGAAGGCGATAGAAGGCGATGCGCTGCGAATCGGGAGCGGCGATACCGTAAAGCACGAGGAA
GCGGTCAGCCCATTCGCCGCCAAGCTCTTCAGCAATATCACGGGTAGCCAACGCTATGTCCTGATAGCGG
TCCGCCACACCCAGCCGGCCACAGTCGATGAATCCAGAAAAGCGGCCATTTTCCACCATGATATTCGGCA
AGCAGGCATCGCCATGGGTCACGACGAGATCCTCGCCGTCGGGCATGCGCGCCTTGAGCCTGGCGAACAG
TTCGGCTGGCGCGAGCCCCTGATGCTCTTCGTCCAGATCATCCTGATCGACAAGACCGGCTTCCATCCGA
GTACGTGCTCGCTCGATGCGATGTTTCGCTTGGTGGTCGAATGGGCAGGTAGCCGGATCAAGCGTATGCA
GCCGCCGCATTGCATCAGCCATGATGGATACTTTCTCGGCAGGAGCAAGGTGAGATGACAGGAGATCCTG
CCCCGGCACTTCGCCCAATAGCAGCCAGTCCCTTCCCGCTTCAGTGACAACGTCGAGCACAGCTGCGCAA
GGAACGCCCGTCGTGGCCAGCCACGATAGCCGCGCTGCCTCGTCCTGCAGTTCATTCAGGGCACCGGACA
GGTCGGTCTTGACAAAAAGAACCGGGCGCCCCTGCGCTGACAGCCGGAACACGGCGGCATCAGAGCAGCC
GATTGTCTGTTGTGCCCAGTCATAGCCGAATAGCCTCTCCACCCAAGCGGCCGGAGAACCTGCGTGCAAT
CCATCTTGTTCAATCATGCGAAACGATCCTCATCCTGTCTCTTGATCAGATCCGAA
