>Addgene plasmid #14825 | p53 KO neo | addgene partial sequence | sequence record 21386 | Neo-F 5'-CGTTGGCTACCCGTGATATT-3'
GATGGGGGAGGGCTGACGCTTCCTCGTGCTTTACGGTATCGCCGCTCCCGATTCGCAGCGCATCGCCTTC
TATCGCCTTCTTGACGAGTTCTTCTGAGGGGATCGATCCGCTGTAAGTCTGCAGAAATTGATGATCTATT
AAACAATAAAGATGTCCACTAAAATGGAAGTTTTTCCTGTCATACTTTGTTAAGAAGGGTGAGAACAGAG
TACCTACATTTTGAATGGAAGGATTGGAGCTACGGGGGTGGGGGTGGGGTGGGATTAGATAAATGCCTGC
TCTTTACTGAAGGCTCTTTACTATTGCTTTATGATAATGTTTCATAGTTGGATATCATAATTTAAACAAG
CAAAACCAAATTAAGGGCCAGCTCATTCCTCCCACTCATGATCTATAGATCTATAGATCTCTCGTGGGAT
CATTGTTTTTCTCTTGATTCCCACTTTGTGGTTCTAAGTACTGTGGTTTCCAAATGTGTCAGTTTCATAG
CCTGAAGAACGAGATCAGCAGCCTCTGTTCCACATACACTTCATTCTCAGTATTGTTTTGCCAAGTTCTA
ATTCCATCAGAAGCTGACTCTAGAGGATCCTGTGTCTTCCCCCAGGCCGGCTCTGAGTATACCACCCTCC
CCTACANGACNNTGGGNAAAACCCCCGCANGGCGGGCATGNACCGCCGACCTATCCTTACCATCATCACA
CGGAAGACTCCAGGTAGGAAGGTGCGNGGTAGGTAGGTAGCTGTTCTTCCCAGCTCTGCTGTTCTGTCAC
GAGTCCGCCCCTACACATGCCANGCNCTTGGNNNCNCNTANCNNAANGAGCCCNCNCNGTCTCTGNCTAG
GNNCCTACGGNTC
