>Addgene plasmid #14825 | p53 KO neo | addgene partial sequence | sequence record 21387 | mPGK-F 5'-cattctgcacgcttcaaaag-3'
GGGCGNNTNANCATCTTTCCTCAGTCTTCCGGGGNCCATTTTTCGNACACCTGACAGCCNCCAANNACTG
CGTGTANTCNTNCGCACTNTGCAACCCCTTTTNGCNAGTNNTACNTGCNATGATTCATCNNAGCNTGCCT
TGNCCTGCGTATNAGNGNCATAGTCTCCNNCTGATGCACATGCGACCANACNGCNNNCATAACTCCCGCC
TGCCTCATGCATGCACGCCGTNGTNNCCTTGNNNNCTNNGCGTGAGGCGGTCGCTCNGGNNTCTCTTGAT
NNCAANACGCTAACCGTGGTCTGCGATGCNCTCTGCCATGNAACCTGTCAAGANCAAGGCAAGCCCGNCT
NTCGTGGANGNTGNCNACGNNAGTNCCTTGTTNNNNTGAGCTCCANCACTGGTCACTGAGAAANNCAANG
GCACATGGNANGCTNATTGGGTGNNAATGGCCTTCGGNGTGAATCATATTGCTCATACTCTACCNTGANN
CGTNTGCACATTAAAGTATNCNATGCATGGGGTGCATNCCAAGANNATCNCCTGAACTATCGCATTGANC
NNGNNACCTGCCCATTCAAGCAGAACATNTAANCATCGCATCGCAGCGNTGACGTATNTCGGANGGNAGC
ATNNCTNGGCGNNTNCGATNANCTGGAANANAAGCCTTNCGGGCTCNNGNCATCCGANGTGATNNCNNGA
CTTCANGTGCGCNTGCCCCAGGGCTATGATCTCNGTCNCGACCGATGNCGATGCCTGCTTGCCNAATATC
ANGGTGGAAAATGACNCCTTATNNTGGATNCANACCCCTCCGNGCCNGGNTGGGTGTTGNNGGACNNTAT
NCAGGACAAACTNTTCGGGTACCCAAGATATTGTTTGAAGACCTTGCCGNNGAAAGAANNGNNCNCTTCA
TGGTGCTTTACGNNGTCCCCGGTAANNATNNGACCGGNNACTTGATCGNNATTCTNAGANTNTGCTGANG
GNANAACCCNNTNNNATTNNCAAATGN
